Addgene plasmid #212021: pMX-IG-ATG3
Purpose: Expresses untagged ATG3 in mammalian cells
Depositing lab: Michael Lazarou. Depositing organization: Walter and Eliza Hall Institute of Medical Research. Publication: Three-step docking by WIPI2, ATG16L1, and ATG3 delivers LC3 to the phagophore. Rao S, Skulsuppaisarn M, Strong LM, Ren X, Lazarou M, Hurley JH, Hummer G. Sci Adv. 2024 Feb 9;10(6):eadj8027. doi: 10.1126/sciadv.adj8027. Epub 2024 Feb 7. PubMed 38324698.
Backbone
  Vector backbone: pMX-IG
  Backbone manufacturer: Cell Biolabs
  Vector type: Mammalian Expression, Retroviral
Growth in bacteria
  Bacterial resistance: Ampicillin, 100 μg/mL
  Growth temperature: 37°C
  Growth strain: NEB Stable
  Copy number: High Copy
Gene/Insert
  Gene/Insert name: ATG3
  Species: H. sapiens (human)
  Entrez Gene: ATG3 (a.k.a. APG3, APG3-LIKE, APG3L, PC3-96, hApg3)
Terms and licenses: Academic/Nonprofit Terms; Industry Terms: Not Available to Industry
How to cite: pMX-IG-ATG3 was a gift from Michael Lazarou (Addgene plasmid # 212021)
