[The description below was written by a language model from this plasmid's Addgene catalogue record and pLannotate feature annotations shown in this document.]
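Description:
pMX-IG-ATG3 is a Moloney murine leukemia virus-based retroviral vector built on the pMX-IG backbone and catalogued for expressing untagged human ATG3 in mammalian cells. ATG3 is the E2-like enzyme of the autophagy conjugation machinery that transfers LC3/ATG8-family proteins onto phosphatidylethanolamine. The associated work concerns how WIPI2, ATG16L1 and ATG3 cooperate to deliver LC3 to the phagophore, so the construct fits re-expression or rescue experiments in cultured cells, with no epitope tag to interfere with protein function. In vectors of this type, the insert is normally transcribed from the 5' LTR, and the "IG" designation conventionally refers to an IRES-GFP cassette that marks transduced cells. However, the record does not explicitly state the promoter or any reporter. In bacteria the plasmid is maintained at high copy through a ColE1/pUC-type origin and selected with ampicillin via the β-lactamase gene and its bla promoter. The listed host is a recombination-limiting strain, as is common for plasmids carrying repeated LTRs.

The two feature tables come from sequencing records of only 2,639 nt each, which appear to be the same sequence in different orientations and starting points. They cover only the bacterial backbone: the origin, AmpR with its promoter, a short lacI fragment and a single MoMLV LTR region, one table also calling an adjacent ΔU3 3' LTR fragment. No ATG3 coding sequence, packaging signal, second LTR, IRES or GFP is annotated. These records are much shorter than would be expected for a complete retroviral expression vector, so they either represent a partial assembly or a form collapsed between the LTRs. The payload description therefore rests on the catalogue fields alone.
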