Features (pLannotate 1.2.2; 13 found; start..end, strand, type, name):
     35..607     +  misc_feature   IRES: internal ribosome entry site (IRES) of the encephalomyocarditis virus (EMCV)
    621..1337    +  CDS            EYFP: EYFP is a basic (constitutively fluorescent) green/yellow fluorescent protein published in 1996, derived from Aequorea victoria. It is reported to be a very rapidly-maturing weak dimer with high acid sensitivity.
   1404..1525    +  LTR            3' LTR (ΔU3) (fragment): self-inactivating 3' long terminal repeat (LTR) from Moloney murine leukemia virus
   1526..1995    +  LTR            LTR: long terminal repeat from Moloney murine leukemia virus
   1998..2051    -  CDS            lacI (fragment): lac repressor; lacI; The lac repressor binds to the lac operator to inhibit transcription in E. coli. This inhibition can be relieved by adding lactose or isopropyl-β-D-thiogalactopyranoside (IPTG).
   2234..2822    -  rep_origin     ori: high-copy-number ColE1/pMB1/pBR322/pUC origin of replication
   2986..3846    -  CDS            AmpR: β-lactamase; bla; confers resistance to ampicillin, carbenicillin, and related antibiotics
   3847..3951    -  promoter       AmpR promoter: bla
   3966..4559    +  LTR            LTR: long terminal repeat from Moloney murine leukemia virus
   4622..4979    +  misc_feature   MMLV Ψ: packaging signal of Moloney murine leukemia virus (MMLV)
   5044..5460    +  CDS            gag (truncated): truncated Moloney murine leukemia virus (MMLV) gag gene lacking the start codon
   5470..5844    +  misc_feature   pol region: Moloney murine leukemia virus (MMLV) pol region containing the splice acceptor site
   5894..6835    +  CDS            ATG3: ATG3_HUMAN - Also known as APG3, APG3L. Experimental evidence at protein level: Swiss-Prot protein existence level 1. E2 conjugating enzyme required for the cytoplasm to vacuole transport (Cvt), autophagy, and mitochondrial homeostasis. Responsible for the E2-like covalent binding of phosphatidylethanolamine to the C- terminal Gly of ATG8-like proteins (GABARAP, GABARAPL1, GABARAPL2 or MAP1LC3A). The ATG12-ATG5 conjugate plays a role of an E3 and promotes the transfer of ATG8-like proteins from ATG3 to phosphatidylethanolamine (PE). This step is required for the membrane association of ATG8-li
>Addgene plasmid #212021 | pMX-IG-ATG3 | depositor full sequence | sequence record 413594 | pMX-IG-ATG3 sequence 6843 bps
GGGCCGGCGCGCCGCGGCCGCTACGTAAATTCCGCCCCTCTCCCTCCCCCCCCCCTAACGTTACTGGCCG
AAGCCGCTTGGAATAAGGCCGGTGTGCGTTTGTCTATATGTTATTTTCCACCATATTGCCGTCTTTTGGC
AATGTGAGGGCCCGGAAACCTGGCCCTGTCTTCTTGACGAGCATTCCTAGGGGTCTTTCCCCTCTCGCCA
AAGGAATGCAAGGTCTGTTGAATGTCGTGAAGGAAGCAGTTCCTCTGGAAGCTTCTTGAAGACAAACAAC
GTCTGTAGCGACCCTTTGCAGGCAGCGGAACCCCCCACCTGGCGACAGGTGCCTCTGCGGCCAAAAGCCA
CGTGTATAAGATACACCTGCAAAGGCGGCACAACCCCAGTGCCACGTTGTGAGTTGGATAGTTGTGGAAA
GAGTCAAATGGCTCTCCTCAAGCGTATTCAACAAGGGGCTGAAGGATGCCCAGAAGGTACCCCATTGTAT
GGGATCTGATCTGGGGCCTCGGTGCACATGCTTTACATGTGTTTAGTCGAGGTTAAAAAACGTCTAGGCC
CCCCGAACCACGGGGACGTGGTTTTCCTTTGAAAAACACGATGATAAGCTTGCCACAACCATGGTGAGCA
AGGGCGAGGAGCTGTTCACCGGGGTGGTGCCCATCCTGGTCGAGCTGGACGGCGACGTAAACGGCCACAA
GTTCAGCGTGTCCGGCGAGGGCGAGGGCGATGCCACCTACGGCAAGCTGACCCTGAAGTTCATCTGCACC
ACCGGCAAGCTGCCCGTGCCCTGGCCCACCCTCGTGACCACCTTCGGCTACGGCCTGCAGTGCTTCGCCC
GCTACCCCGACCACATGAAGCAGCACGACTTCTTCAAGTCCGCCATGCCCGAAGGCTACGTCCAGGAGCG
CACCATCTTCTTCAAGGACGACGGCAACTACAAGACCCGCGCCGAGGTGAAGTTCGAGGGCGACACCCTG
GTGAACCGCATCGAGCTGAAGGGCATCGACTTCAAGGAGGACGGCAACATCCTGGGGCACAAGCTGGAGT
ACAACTACAACAGCCACAACGTCTATATCATGGCCGACAAGCAGAAGAACGGCATCAAGGTGAACTTCAA
GATCCGCCACAACATCGAGGACGGCAGCGTGCAGCTCGCCGACCACTACCAGCAGAACACCCCCATCGGC
GACGGCCCCGTGCTGCTGCCCGACAACCACTACCTGAGCTACCAGTCCGCCCTGAGCAAAGACCCCAACG
AGAAGCGCGATCACATGGTCCTGCTGGAGTTCGTGACCGCCGCCGGGATCACTCTCGGCATGGACGAGCT
GTACAAGAGCGGCCCAGCCACAGTGGTCGACGATAAAATAAAAGATTTTATTTAGTCTCCAGAAAAAGGG
GGGAATGAAAGACCCCACCTGTAGGTTTGGCAAGCTAGCTTAAGTAACGCCATTTTGGAAGGCATGGAAA
AATACATAACTGAGAATAGAGAAGTTCAGATCAAGGTCAGGAACAGATGGAACAGCTGAATATGGGCCAA
ACAGGATATCTGTGGTAAGCAGTTCCTGCCCCGGCTCAGGGCCAAGAACAGATGGAACAGCTGAATATGG
GCCAAACAGGATATCTGTGGTAAGCAGTTCCTGCCCCGGCTCAGGGCCAAGAACAGATGGTCCCCAGATG
CGGTCCAGCCCTCAGCAGTTTCTAGAGAACCATCAGATGTTTCCAGGGTGCCCCAAGGACCTGAAATGAC
CCTGTGCCTTATTTGAACTAACCAATCAGTTCGCTTCTCGCTTCTGTTCGCGCGCTTCTGCTCCCCGAGC
TCAATAAAAGAGCCCACAACCCCTCACTCGGGGCGCCAGTCCTCCGATTGACTGAGTCGCCCGGGTACCC
GTGTATCCAATAAACCCTCTTGCAGTTGCATCCGACTTGTGGTCTCGCTGTTCCTTGGGAGGGTCTCCTC
TGAGTGATTGACTACCCGTCAGCGGGGGTCTTTCATTCTGCATTAATGAATCGGCCAACGCGCGGGGAGA
GGCGGTTTGCGTATTGGGCGCTCTTCCGCTTCCTCGCTCACTGACTCGCTGCGCTCGGTCGTTCGGCTGC
GGCGAGCGGTATCAGCTCACTCAAAGGCGGTAATACGGTTATCCACAGAATCAGGGGATAACGCAGGAAA
GAACATGTGAGCAAAAGGCCAGCAAAAGGCCAGGAACCGTAAAAAGGCCGCGTTGCTGGCGTTTTTCCAT
AGGCTCCGCCCCCCTGACGAGCATCACAAAAATCGACGCTCAAGTCAGAGGTGGCGAAACCCGACAGGAC
TATAAAGATACCAGGCGTTTCCCCCTGGAAGCTCCCTCGTGCGCTCTCCTGTTCCGACCCTGCCGCTTAC
CGGATACCTGTCCGCCTTTCTCCCTTCGGGAAGCGTGGCGCTTTCTCATAGCTCACGCTGTAGGTATCTC
AGTTCGGTGTAGGTCGTTCGCTCCAAGCTGGGCTGTGTGCACGAACCCCCCGTTCAGCCCGACCGCTGCG
CCTTATCCGGTAACTATCGTCTTGAGTCCAACCCGGTAAGACACGACTTATCGCCACTGGCAGCAGCCAC
TGGTAACAGGATTAGCAGAGCGAGGTATGTAGGCGGTGCTACAGAGTTCTTGAAGTGGTGGCCTAACTAC
GGCTACACTAGAAGGACAGTATTTGGTATCTGCGCTCTGCTGAAGCCAGTTACCTTCGGAAAAAGAGTTG
GTAGCTCTTGATCCGGCAAACAAACCACCGCTGGTAGCGGTGGTTTTTTTGTTTGCAAGCAGCAGATTAC
GCGCAGAAAAAAAGGATCTCAAGAAGATCCTTTGATCTTTTCTACGGGGTCTGACGCTCAGTGGAACGAA
AACTCACGTTAAGGGATTTTGGTCATGAGATTATCAAAAAGGATCTTCACCTAGATCCTTTTGCGGCCGG
CCGCAAATCAATCTAAAGTATATATGAGTAAACTTGGTCTGACAGTTACCAATGCTTAATCAGTGAGGCA
CCTATCTCAGCGATCTGTCTATTTCGTTCATCCATAGTTGCCTGACTCCCCGTCGTGTAGATAACTACGA
TACGGGAGGGCTTACCATCTGGCCCCAGTGCTGCAATGATACCGCGAGACCCACGCTCACCGGCTCCAGA
TTTATCAGCAATAAACCAGCCAGCCGGAAGGGCCGAGCGCAGAAGTGGTCCTGCAACTTTATCCGCCTCC
ATCCAGTCTATTAATTGTTGCCGGGAAGCTAGAGTAAGTAGTTCGCCAGTTAATAGTTTGCGCAACGTTG
TTGCCATTGCTACAGGCATCGTGGTGTCACGCTCGTCGTTTGGTATGGCTTCATTCAGCTCCGGTTCCCA
ACGATCAAGGCGAGTTACATGATCCCCCATGTTGTGCAAAAAAGCGGTTAGCTCCTTCGGTCCTCCGATC
GTTGTCAGAAGTAAGTTGGCCGCAGTGTTATCACTCATGGTTATGGCAGCACTGCATAATTCTCTTACTG
TCATGCCATCCGTAAGATGCTTTTCTGTGACTGGTGAGTACTCAACCAAGTCATTCTGAGAATAGTGTAT
GCGGCGACCGAGTTGCTCTTGCCCGGCGTCAACACGGGATAATACCGCGCCACATAGCAGAACTTTAAAA
GTGCTCATCATTGGAAAACGTTCTTCGGGGCGAAAACTCTCAAGGATCTTACCGCTGTTGAGATCCAGTT
CGATGTAACCCACTCGTGCACCCAACTGATCTTCAGCATCTTTTACTTTCACCAGCGTTTCTGGGTGAGC
AAAAACAGGAAGGCAAAATGCCGCAAAAAAGGGAATAAGGGCGACACGGAAATGTTGAATACTCATACTC
TTCCTTTTTCAATATTATTGAAGCATTTATCAGGGTTATTGTCTCATGAGCGGATACATATTTGAATGTA
TTTAGAAAAATAAACAAATAGGGGTTCCGCGCACATTTCCTGCATAATGAAAGACCCCACCTGTAGGTTT
GGCAAGCTAGCTTAAGTAACGCCATTTTGCAAGGCATGGAAAAATACATAACTGAGAATAGAAAAGTTCA
GATCAAGGTCAGGAACAGATGGAACAGCTGAATATGGGCCAAAGCGGATATCTGTGGTAAGCAGTTCCTG
CCCCGGCTCAGGGCCAAGAACAGATGGAACAGCTGAATATGGGCCAAACAGGATATCTGTGGTAAGCAGT
TCCTGCCCCGGCTCAGGGCCAAGAACAGATGGTCCCCAGATGCGGTCCAGCCCTCAGCAGTTTCTAGAGA
ACCATCAGATGTTTCCAGGGTGCCCCAAGGACCTGAAATGACCCTGTGCCTTATTTGAACTAACCAATCA
GTTCGCTTCTCGCTTCTGTTCGCGCGCTTCTGCTCCCCGAGCTCAATAAAAGAGCCCACAACCCCTCACT
CGGGGCGCCAGTCCTCCGATTGACTGAGTCGCCCGGGTACCCGTGTATCCAATAAACCCTCTTGCAGTTG
CATCCGACTTGTGGTCTCGCTGTTCCTTGGGAGGGTCTCCTCTGAGTGATTGACTACCCGTCAGCGGGGG
TCTTTCATTTGGGGGCTCGTCCGGGATCGGGAGACCCCTGCCCAGGGACCACCGACCCACCACCGGGAGG
TAAGCTGGCCAGCAACTTATCTGTGTCTGTCCGATTGTCTAGTGTCTATGACTGATTTTATGCGCCTGCG
TCGGTACTAGTTAGCTAACTAGCTCTGTATCTGGCGGACCCGTGGTGGAACTGACGAGTTCGGAACACCC
GGCCGCAACCCTGGGAGACGTCCCAGGGATCTCGGGGGCCGTTTTTGTGGCCCGACCTGAGTCCAAAAAT
CCCGATCGTTTTGGACTCTTTGGTGCACCCCCCTTAGAGGAGGGATATGTGGTTCTGGTAGGAGACGAGA
ACCTAAAACAGTTCCCGCCTCCGTCTGAATTTTTGCTTTCGGTTTGGGACCGAAGCCGCGCCGCGCGTCT
TGTCTGCTGCAGCATCGTTCTGTGTTGTCTCTGTCTGACTGTGTTTCTGTATTTGTCTGAAAATATGGGC
CCGGGCCAGACTGTTACCACTCCCTTAAGTTTGACCTTAGGTCACTGGAAAGATGTCGAGCGGATCGCTC
ACAACCAGTCGGTAGATGTCAAGAAGAGACGTTGGGTTACCTTCTGCTCTGCAGAATGGCCAACCTTTAA
CGTCGGATGGCCGCGAGACGGCACCTTTAACCGAGACCTCATCACCCAGGTTAAGATCAAGGTCTTTTCA
CCTGGCCCGCATGGACACCCAGACCAGGTCCCCTACATCGTGACCTGGGAAGCCTTGGCTTTTGACCCCC
CTCCCTGGGTCAAGCCCTTTGTACACCCTAAGCCTCCGCCTCCTCTTCCTCCATCCGCCCCGTCTCTCCC
CCTTGAACCTCCTCGTTCGACCCCGCCTCGATCCTCCCTTTATCCAGCCCTCACTCCTTCTCTAGGCGCC
CCCATATGGCCATATGAGATCTTATATGGGGCACCCCCGCCCCTTGTAAACTTCCCTGACCCTGACATGA
CAAGAGTTACTAACAGCCCCTCTCTCCAAGCTCACTTACAGGCTCTCTACTTAGTCCAGCACGAAGTCTG
GAGACCTCTGGCGGCAGCCTACCAAGAACAACTGGACCGACCGGTGGTACCTCACCCTTACCGAGTCGGC
GACACAGTGTGGGTCCGCCGACACCAGACTAAGAACCTAGAACCTCGCTGGAAAGGACCTTACACAGTCC
TGCTGACCACCCCCACCGCCCTCAAAGTAGACGGCATCGCAGCTTGGATACACGCCGCCCACGTGAAGGC
TGCCGACCCCGGGGGTGGACCATCCTCTAGACTGCCGGATCTAGCTAGTTAATTAAGGATCCCAGTGTGG
TGGTACGGAATTCATGCAGAATGTGATTAATACTGTGAAGGGAAAGGCACTGGAAGTGGCTGAGTACCTG
ACCCCGGTCCTCAAGGAATCAAAGTTTAAGGAAACAGGTGTAATTACCCCAGAAGAGTTTGTGGCAGCTG
GAGATCACCTAGTCCACCACTGTCCAACATGGCAATGGGCTACAGGGGAAGAATTGAAAGTGAAGGCATA
CCTACCAACAGGCAAACAATTTTTGGTAACCAAAAATGTGCCGTGCTATAAGCGGTGCAAACAGATGGAA
TATTCAGATGAATTGGAAGCTATCATTGAAGAAGATGATGGTGATGGCGGATGGGTAGATACATATCACA
ACACAGGTATTACAGGAATAACGGAAGCCGTTAAAGAGATCACACTGGAAAATAAGGACAATATAAGGCT
TCAAGATTGCTCAGCACTATGTGAAGAGGAAGAAGATGAAGATGAAGGAGAAGCTGCAGATATGGAAGAA
TATGAAGAGAGTGGATTGTTGGAAACAGATGAGGCTACCCTAGATACAAGGAAAATAGTAGAAGCTTGTA
AAGCCAAAACTGATGCTGGCGGTGAAGATGCTATTTTGCAAACCAGAACTTATGACCTTTACATCACTTA
TGATAAATATTACCAGACTCCACGATTATGGTTGTTTGGCTATGATGAGCAACGGCAGCCTTTAACAGTT
GAGCACATGTATGAAGACATCAGTCAGGATCATGTGAAGAAAACAGTGACCATTGAAAATCACCCTCATC
TGCCACCACCTCCCATGTGTTCAGTTCACCCATGCAGGCATGCTGAGGTGATGAAGAAAATCATTGAGAC
TGTTGCAGAAGGAGGGGGAGAACTTGGAGTTCATATGTATCTTCTTATTTTCTTGAAATTTGTACAAGCT
GTCATTCCAACAATAGAATATGACTACACAAGACACTTCACAATGTAACTCGA
