Features (pLannotate 1.2.2; 6 found; start..end, strand, type, name):
    387..439     -  CDS            lacI (fragment): lac repressor; lacI; The lac repressor binds to the lac operator to inhibit transcription in E. coli. This inhibition can be relieved by adding lactose or isopropyl-β-D-thiogalactopyranoside (IPTG).
    622..1210    -  rep_origin     ori: high-copy-number ColE1/pMB1/pBR322/pUC origin of replication
   1374..2234    -  CDS            AmpR: β-lactamase; bla; confers resistance to ampicillin, carbenicillin, and related antibiotics
   2235..2339    -  promoter       AmpR promoter: bla
   2369..2490    +  LTR            3' LTR (ΔU3) (fragment): self-inactivating 3' long terminal repeat (LTR) from Moloney murine leukemia virus
   2491..321     +  LTR            LTR (across the origin): long terminal repeat from Moloney murine leukemia virus
>Addgene plasmid #212021 | pMX-IG-ATG3 | addgene full sequence | sequence record 422897 | Addgene NGS Result
CAGATGCGGTCCAGCCCTCAGCAGTTTCTAGAGAACCATCAGATGTTTCCAGGGTGCCCCAAGGACCTGA
AATGACCCTGTGCCTTATTTGAACTAACCAATCAGTTCGCTTCTCGCTTCTGTTCGCGCGCTTCTGCTCC
CCGAGCTCAATAAAAGAGCCCACAACCCCTCACTCGGGGCGCCAGTCCTCCGATTGACTGAGTCGCCCGG
GTACCCGTGTATCCAATAAACCCTCTTGCAGTTGCATCCGACTTGTGGTCTCGCTGTTCCTTGGGAGGGT
CTCCTCTGAGTGATTGACTACCCGTCAGCGGGGGTCTTTCACATGCAGCATGTATCAAAATTAATTTGGT
TTTTTTTCTTAAGTATTTACATTAAATGGCCATAGTTGCATTAATGAATCGGCCAACGCGCGGGGAGAGG
CGGTTTGCGTATTGGGCGCTCTTCCGCTTCCTCGCTCACTGACTCGCTGCGCTCGGTCGTTCGGCTGCGG
CGAGCGGTATCAGCTCACTCAAAGGCGGTAATACGGTTATCCACAGAATCAGGGGATAACGCAGGAAAGA
ACATGTGAGCAAAAGGCCAGCAAAAGGCCAGGAACCGTAAAAAGGCCGCGTTGCTGGCGTTTTTCCATAG
GCTCCGCCCCCCTGACGAGCATCACAAAAATCGACGCTCAAGTCAGAGGTGGCGAAACCCGACAGGACTA
TAAAGATACCAGGCGTTTCCCCCTGGAAGCTCCCTCGTGCGCTCTCCTGTTCCGACCCTGCCGCTTACCG
GATACCTGTCCGCCTTTCTCCCTTCGGGAAGCGTGGCGCTTTCTCATAGCTCACGCTGTAGGTATCTCAG
TTCGGTGTAGGTCGTTCGCTCCAAGCTGGGCTGTGTGCACGAACCCCCCGTTCAGCCCGACCGCTGCGCC
TTATCCGGTAACTATCGTCTTGAGTCCAACCCGGTAAGACACGACTTATCGCCACTGGCAGCAGCCACTG
GTAACAGGATTAGCAGAGCGAGGTATGTAGGCGGTGCTACAGAGTTCTTGAAGTGGTGGCCTAACTACGG
CTACACTAGAAGAACAGTATTTGGTATCTGCGCTCTGCTGAAGCCAGTTACCTTCGGAAAAAGAGTTGGT
AGCTCTTGATCCGGCAAACAAACCACCGCTGGTAGCGGTGGTTTTTTTGTTTGCAAGCAGCAGATTACGC
GCAGAAAAAAAGGATCTCAAGAAGATCCTTTGATCTTTTCTACGGGGTCTGACGCTCAGTGGAACGAAAA
CTCACGTTAAGGGATTTTGGTCATGAGATTATCAAAAAGGATCTTCACCTAGATCCTTTTGCGGCCGGCC
GCAAATCAATCTAAAGTATATATGAGTAAACTTGGTCTGACAGTTACCAATGCTTAATCAGTGAGGCACC
TATCTCAGCGATCTGTCTATTTCGTTCATCCATAGTTGCCTGACTCCCCGTCGTGTAGATAACTACGATA
CGGGAGGGCTTACCATCTGGCCCCAGTGCTGCAATGATACCGCGAGACCCACGCTCACCGGCTCCAGATT
TATCAGCAATAAACCAGCCAGCCGGAAGGGCCGAGCGCAGAAGTGGTCCTGCAACTTTATCCGCCTCCAT
CCAGTCTATTAATTGTTGCCGGGAAGCTAGAGTAAGTAGTTCGCCAGTTAATAGTTTGCGCAACGTTGTT
GCCATTGCTACAGGCATCGTGGTGTCACGCTCGTCGTTTGGTATGGCTTCATTCAGCTCCGGTTCCCAAC
GATCAAGGCGAGTTACATGATCCCCCATGTTGTGCAAAAAAGCGGTTAGCTCCTTCGGTCCTCCGATCGT
TGTCAGAAGTAAGTTGGCCGCAGTGTTATCACTCATGGTTATGGCAGCACTGCATAATTCTCTTACTGTC
ATGCCATCCGTAAGATGCTTTTCTGTGACTGGTGAGTACTCAACCAAGTCATTCTGAGAATAGTGTATGC
GGCGACCGAGTTGCTCTTGCCCGGCGTCAATACGGGATAATACCGCGCCACATAGCAGAACTTTAAAAGT
GCTCATCATTGGAAAACGTTCTTCGGGGCGAAAACTCTCAAGGATCTTACCGCTGTTGAGATCCAGTTCG
ATGTAACCCACTCGTGCACCCAACTGATCTTCAGCATCTTTTACTTTCACCAGCGTTTCTGGGTGAGCAA
AAACAGGAAGGCAAAATGCCGCAAAAAAGGGAATAAGGGCGACACGGAAATGTTGAATACTCATACTCTT
CCTTTTTCAATATTATTGAAGCATTTATCAGGGTTATTGTCTCATGAGCGGATACATATTTGAATGTATT
TAGAAAAATAAACAAATAGGGGTTCCGCGCACATTTCCCCGAAAAGTGCCACCTGCATAATGAAAGACCC
CACCTGTAGGTTTGGCAAGCTAGCTTAAGTAACGCCATTTTGCAAGGCATGGAAAAATACATAACTGAGA
ATAGAGAAGTTCAGATCAAGGTCAGGAACAGATGGAACAGCTGAATATGGGCCAAACAGGATATCTGTGG
TAAGCAGTTCCTGCCCCGGCTCAGGGCCAAGAACAGATGGAACAGCTGAATATGGGCCAAACAGGATATC
TGTGGTAAGCAGTTCCTGCCCCGGCTCAGGGCCAAGAACAGATGGTCCC
