Features (pLannotate 1.2.2; 5 found; start..end, strand, type, name):
    289..877     +  rep_origin     ori: high-copy-number ColE1/pMB1/pBR322/pUC origin of replication
   1060..1112    +  CDS            lacI (fragment): lac repressor; lacI; The lac repressor binds to the lac operator to inhibit transcription in E. coli. This inhibition can be relieved by adding lactose or isopropyl-β-D-thiogalactopyranoside (IPTG).
   1178..1769    -  LTR            LTR: long terminal repeat from Moloney murine leukemia virus
   1799..1903    +  promoter       AmpR promoter: bla
   1904..125     +  CDS            AmpR (across the origin): β-lactamase; bla; confers resistance to ampicillin, carbenicillin, and related antibiotics
>Addgene plasmid #212021 | pMX-IG-ATG3 | addgene full sequence | sequence record 445192 | Addgene NGS Result
CACTGGGGCCAGATGGTAAGCCCTCCCGTATCGTAGTTATCTACACGACGGGGAGTCAGGCAACTATGGA
TGAACGAAATAGACAGATCGCTGAGATAGGTGCCTCACTGATTAAGCATTGGTAACTGTCAGACCAAGTT
TACTCATATATACTTTAGATTGATTTGCGGCCGGCCGCAAAAGGATCTAGGTGAAGATCCTTTTTGATAA
TCTCATGACCAAAATCCCTTAACGTGAGTTTTCGTTCCACTGAGCGTCAGACCCCGTAGAAAAGATCAAA
GGATCTTCTTGAGATCCTTTTTTTCTGCGCGTAATCTGCTGCTTGCAAACAAAAAAACCACCGCTACCAG
CGGTGGTTTGTTTGCCGGATCAAGAGCTACCAACTCTTTTTCCGAAGGTAACTGGCTTCAGCAGAGCGCA
GATACCAAATACTGTTCTTCTAGTGTAGCCGTAGTTAGGCCACCACTTCAAGAACTCTGTAGCACCGCCT
ACATACCTCGCTCTGCTAATCCTGTTACCAGTGGCTGCTGCCAGTGGCGATAAGTCGTGTCTTACCGGGT
TGGACTCAAGACGATAGTTACCGGATAAGGCGCAGCGGTCGGGCTGAACGGGGGGTTCGTGCACACAGCC
CAGCTTGGAGCGAACGACCTACACCGAACTGAGATACCTACAGCGTGAGCTATGAGAAAGCGCCACGCTT
CCCGAAGGGAGAAAGGCGGACAGGTATCCGGTAAGCGGCAGGGTCGGAACAGGAGAGCGCACGAGGGAGC
TTCCAGGGGGAAACGCCTGGTATCTTTATAGTCCTGTCGGGTTTCGCCACCTCTGACTTGAGCGTCGATT
TTTGTGATGCTCGTCAGGGGGGCGGAGCCTATGGAAAAACGCCAGCAACGCGGCCTTTTTACGGTTCCTG
GCCTTTTGCTGGCCTTTTGCTCACATGTTCTTTCCTGCGTTATCCCCTGATTCTGTGGATAACCGTATTA
CCGCCTTTGAGTGAGCTGATACCGCTCGCCGCAGCCGAACGACCGAGCGCAGCGAGTCAGTGAGCGAGGA
AGCGGAAGAGCGCCCAATACGCAAACCGCCTCTCCCCGCGCGTTGGCCGATTCATTAATGCAACTATGGC
CATTTAATGTAAATACTTAAGAAAAAAAACCAAATTAATTTTGATACATGCTGCATGTGAAAGACCCCCG
CTGACGGGTAGTCAATCACTCAGAGGAGACCCTCCCAAGGAACAGCGAGACCACAAGTCGGATGCAACTG
CAAGAGGGTTTATTGGATACACGGGTACCCGGGCGACTCAGTCAATCGGAGGACTGGCGCGCCGAGTGAG
GGGTTGTGGGCTCTTTTATTGAGCTCGGGGAGCAGAAGCGCGCGAACAGAAGCGAGAAGCGAACTGATTG
GTTAGTTCAAATAAGGCACAGGGTCATTTCAGGTCCTTGGGGCACCCTGGAAACATCTGATGGTTCTCTA
GAAACTGCTGAGGGCTGGACCGCATCTGGGGACCATCTGTTCTTGGCCCTGAGCCGGGGCAGGAACTGCT
TACCACAGATATCCTGTTTGGCCCATATTCAGCTGTTCCATCTGTTCTTGGCCCTGAGCCGGGGCAGGAA
CTGCTTACCACAGATATCCTGTTTGGCCCATATTCAGCTGTTCCATCTGTTCCTGACCTTGATCTGAACT
TTTCTATTCTCAGTTATGTATTTTTCCATGCCTTGCAAAATGGCGTTACTTAAGCTAGCTTGCCAAACCT
ACAGGTGGGGTCTTTCATTATGCAGGTGGCACTTTTCGGGGAAATGTGCGCGGAACCCCTATTTGTTTAT
TTTTCTAAATACATTCAAATATGTATCCGCTCATGAGACAATAACCCTGATAAATGCTTCAATAATATTG
AAAAAGGAAGAGTATGAGTATTCAACATTTCCGTGTCGCCCTTATTCCCTTTTTTGCGGCATTTTGCCTT
CCTGTTTTTGCTCACCCAGAAACGCTGGTGAAAGTAAAAGATGCTGAAGATCAGTTGGGTGCACGAGTGG
GTTACATCGAACTGGATCTCAACAGCGGTAAGATCCTTGAGAGTTTTCGCCCCGAAGAACGTTTTCCAAT
GATGAGCACTTTTAAAGTTCTGCTATGTGGCGCGGTATTATCCCGTATTGACGCCGGGCAAGAGCAACTC
GGTCGCCGCATACACTATTCTCAGAATGACTTGGTTGAGTACTCACCAGTCACAGAAAAGCATCTTACGG
ATGGCATGACAGTAAGAGAATTATGCAGTGCTGCCATAACCATGAGTGATAACACTGCGGCCAACTTACT
TCTGACAACGATCGGAGGACCGAAGGAGCTAACCGCTTTTTTGCACAACATGGGGGATCATGTAACTCGC
CTTGATCGTTGGGAACCGGAGCTGAATGAAGCCATACCAAACGACGAGCGTGACACCACGATGCCTGTAG
CAATGGCAACAACGTTGCGCAAACTATTAACTGGCGAACTACTTACTCTAGCTTCCCGGCAACAATTAAT
AGACTGGATGGAGGCGGATAAAGTTGCAGGACCACTTCTGCGCTCGGCCCTTCCGGCTGGCTGGTTTATT
GCTGATAAATCTGGAGCCGGTGAGCGTGGGTCTCGCGGTATCATTGCAG
